>Addgene plasmid #163328 | pMY-CD90.2-Cd247A_miR | addgene full sequence | sequence record 322011 | Addgene NGS Result
CCCGAAAAGTGCCACCTGCATAATGAAAGACCCCACCTGTAGGTTTGGCAAGCTAGCTTAAGTAACGCCA
TTTTGCAAGGCATGGAAAAATACATAACTGAGAATAGAAAAGTTCAGATCAAGGTCAGGAACAGATGGAA
CAGCTGAATATGGGCCAAACAGGATATCTGTGGTAAGCAGTTCCTGCCCCGGCTCAGGGCCAAGAACAGA
TGGAACAGCTGAATATGGGCCAAACAGGATATCTGTGGTAAGCAGTTCCTGCCCCGGCTCAGGGCCAAGA
ACAGATGGTCCCCAGATGCGGTCCAGCCCTCAGCAGTTTCTAGAGAACCATCAGATGTTTCCAGGGTGCC
CCAAGGACCTGAAATGACCCTGTGCCTTATTTGAACTAACCAATCAGTTCGCTTCTCGCTTCTGTTCGCG
CGCTTCTGCTCCCCGAGCTCAATAAAAGAGCCCACAACCCCTCACTCGGCGCGCCAGTCCTCCGATTGAC
TGAGTCGCCCGGGTACCCGTATTCCCAATAAAGCCTCTTGCTGTTTGCATCCGAATCGTGGACTCGCTGA
TCCTTGGGAGGGTCTCCTCAGATTGATTGACTGCCCACCTCGGGGGTCTTTCATTTGGAGGTTCCACCGA
GATTTGGAGACCCCTGCCCAGGGACCACCGACCCCCCCGCCGGGAGGTAAGCTGGCCAGCGGTCGTTTCG
TGTCTGTCTCTGTCTTTGTGCGTGTTTGTGCCGGCATCTAATGTTTGCGCCTGCGTCTGTACTAGTTAGC
TAACTAGCTCTGTATCTGGCGGACCCGTGGTGGAACTGACGAGTTCGGAACACCCGGCCGCAACCCTGGG
AGACGTCCCAGGGACTTCGGGGGCCGTTTTTGTGGCCCGACCTGAGTCCAAAAATCCCGATCGTTTTGGA
CTCTTTGGTGCACCCCCCTAATAGGAGGGATATGTGGTTCTGGTAGGAGACGAGAACCTAAAACAGTTCC
CGCCTCCGTCTGAATTTTTGCTTTCGGTTTGGGACCGAAGCCGCGCCGCGCGTCTTGTCTGCTGCAGCAT
CGTTCTGTGTTGTCTCTGTCTGACTGTGTTTCTGTATTTGTCTGAAAATTAGGGCCAGACTGTTACCACT
CCCTTAAGTTTGACCTTAGGTCACTGGAAAGATGTCGAGCGGATCGCTCACAACCAGTCGGTAGATGTCA
AGAAGAGACGTTGGGTTACCTTCTGCTCTGCAGAATGGCCAACCTTTAACGTCGGATGGCCGCGAGACGG
CACCTTTAACCGAGACCTCATCACCCAGGTTAAGATCAAGGTCTTTTCACCTGGCCCGCATGGACACCCA
GACCAGGTCCCCTACATCGTGACCTGGGAAGCCTTGGCTTTTGACCCCCCTCCCTGGGTCAAGCCCTTTG
TACACCCTAAGCCTCCGCCTCCTCTTCCTCCATCCGCCCCGTCTCTCCCCCTTGAACCTCCTCGTTCGAC
CCCGCCTCGATCCTCCCTTTATCCAGCCCTCACTCCTTCTCTAGGCGCCCCCATATGGCCATATGAGATC
TTATATGGGGCACCCCCGCCCCTTGTAAACTTCCCTGACCCTGACATGACAAGAGTTACTAACAGCCCCT
CTCTCCAAGCTCACTTACAGGCTCTCTACTTAGTCCAGCACGAAGTCTGGAGACCTCTGGCGGCAGCCTA
CCAAGAACAACTGGACCGACCGGCCGGTGGTACCTCACCCTTACCGAGTCGGCGACACAGTGTGGGTCCG
CCGACACCAGACTAAGAACCTAGAACCTCGCTGGAAAGGACCTTACACAGTCCTGCTGACCACCCCCACC
GCCCTCAAAGTAGACGGCATCGCAGCTTGGATACACGCCGCCCACGTGAAGGCTGCCGACCCCGGGGGTG
GACCATCCTCTAGACTGCCGGATCTAGCTAGTTAATTAACTCCGTGGATCCGGTCGTGCGGCCGCACGGA
AACGCGTGCCACCATGAACCCCGCCATCTCTGTGGCCCTGCTGCTGTCTGTGCTGCAGGTGTCCAGAGGC
CAGAAAGTGACCAGCCTGACCGCCTGCCTCGTGAACCAGAACCTGAGACTGGACTGCAGACACGAGAACA
ACACCAAGGACAACAGCATCCAGCACGAGTTCTCCCTGACCCGCGAGAAGAGAAAACACGTGCTGAGCGG
CACCCTGGGCATCCCCGAGCACACCTACAGATCCAGAGTGACCCTGAGCAACCAGCCCTACATCAAGGTG
CTGACCCTGGCCAACTTCACCACAAAGGACGAGGGCGACTACTTCTGCGAACTGCAGGTGTCAGGCGCCA
ACCCCATGAGCAGCAACAAGAGCATCAGCGTGTACAGAGACAAGCTCGTGAAGTGCGGCGGCATCAGCCT
GCTGGTGCAGAACACCTCTTGGATGCTGTTGCTGCTGCTGAGCCTGAGCCTGCTGCAGGCCCTGGACTTC
ATCTCTCTGTAGGCATGCCGCGACCCTGCAGGTTTCTGAAGCTTTGTTTGAATGAGGCTTCAGTACTTTA
CAGAATCGTTGCCTGCACATCTTGGAAACACTTGCTGGGATTACTTCTTCAGGTTAACCCAACAGAAGGC
TCGAGAAGGTATATTGCTGTTGACAGTGAGCGCCCTCTTCATCTACGGAGTCATTAGTGAAGCCACAGAT
GTAATGACTCCGTAGATGAAGAGGATGCCTACTGCCTCGGACTTCAAGGGGCTAGAATTCAAGGGGCTAC
TTTAGGAGCAATTATCTTGTTTACTAAAACTGAATACCTTGCTATCTCTTTGATACATTTTTACAAAGCT
GAATTAAAATGGTATAAATTAAATCACTTTATCGATTGCATTGGGTCGACCGGGCCGCCAGCACAGTGGT
CGATCGAGGGGGGGCCCGCGATTAGTCCAATTTGTTAAAGACAGGATATCAGTGGTCCAGGCTCTAGTTT
TGACTCAACAATATCACCAGCTGAAGCCTATAGAGTACGAGCCATAGATAGAATAAAAGATTTTATTTAG
TCTCCAGAAAAAGGGGGGAATGAAAGACCCCACCTGTAGGTTTGGCAAGCTAGCTTAAGTAACGCCATTT
TGCAAGGCATGGAAAATACATAACTGAGAATAGAGAAGTTCAGATCAAGGTTAGGAACAGAGAGACAGCA
GAATATGGGCCAAACAGGATATCTGTGGTAAGCAGTTCCTGCCCCGGCTCAGGGCCAAGAACAGTTGGAA
CAGCAGAATATGGGCCAAACAGGATATCTGTGGTAAGCAGTTCCTGCCCCGGCTCAGGGCCAAGAACAGA
TGGTCCCCAGATGCGGTCCCGCCCTCAGCAGTTTCTAGAGAACCATCAGATGTTTCCAGGGTGCCCCAAG
GACCTGAAATGACCCTGTGCCTTATTTGAACTAACCAATCAGTTCGCTTCTCGCTTCTGTTCGCGCGCTT
CTGCTCCCCGAGCTCAATAAAAGAGCCCACAACCCCTCACTCGGCGCGCCAGTCCTCCGATAGACTGCGT
CGCCCGGGTACCCGTGTATCCAATAAACCCTCTTGCAGTTGCATCCGACTTGTGGTCTCGCTGTTCCTTG
GGAGGGTCTCCTCTGAGTGATTGACTACCCGTCAGCGGGGGTCTTTCACATGCAGCATGTATCAAAATTA
ATTTGGTTTTTTTTCTTAAGTATTTACATTAAATGGCCATAGTTGCATTAATGAATCGGCCAACGCGCGG
GGAGAGGCGGTTTGCGTATTGGGCGCTCTTCCGCTTCCTCGCTCACTGACTCGCTGCGCTCGGTCGTTCG
GCTGCGGCGAGCGGTATCAGCTCACTCAAAGGCGGTAATACGGTTATCCACAGAATCAGGGGATAACGCA
GGAAAGAACATGTGAGCAAAAGGCCAGCAAAAGGCCAGGAACCGTAAAAAGGCCGCGTTGCTGGCGTTTT
TCCATAGGCTCCGCACCCCTGACGAGCATCACAAAAATCGACGCTCAAGTCAGAGGTGGCGAAACCCGAC
AGGACTATAAAGATACCAGGCGTTTCCCCCTGGAAGCTCCCTCGTGCGCTCTCCTGTTCCGACCCTGCCG
CTTACCGGATACCTGTCCGCCTTTCTCCCTTCGGGAAGCGTGGCGCTTTCTCATAGCTCACGCTGTAGGT
ATCTCAGTTCGGTGTAGGTCGTTCGCTCCAAGCTGGGCTGTGTGCACGAACCCCCCGTTCAGCCCGACCG
CTGCGCCTTATCCGGTAACTATCGTCTTGAGTCCAACCCGGTAAGACACGACTTATCGCCACTGGCAGCA
GCCACTGGTAACAGGATTAGCAGAGCGAGGTATGTAGGCGGTGCTACAGAGTTCTTGAAGTGGTGGCCTA
ACTACGGCTACACTAGAAGAACAGTATTTGGTATCTGCGCTCTGCTGAAGCCAGTTACCTTCGGAAAAAG
AGTTGGTAGCTCTTGATCCGGCAAACAAACCACCGCTGGTAGCGGTGGTTTTTTTGTTTGCAAGCAGCAG
ATTACGCGCAGAAAAAAAGGATCTCAAGAAGATCCTTTGATCTTTTCTACGGGGTCTGACGCTCAGTGGA
ACGAAAACTCACGTTAAGGGATTTTGGTCATGAGATTATCAAAAAGGATCTTCACCTAGATCCTTTTGCG
GCCGGCCGCAAATCAATCTAAAGTATATATGAGTAAACTTGGTCTGACAGTTACCAATGCTTAATCAGTG
AGGCACCTATCTCAGCGATCTGTCTATTTCGTTCATCCATAGTTGCCTGACTCCCCGTCGTGTAGATAAC
TACGATACGGGAGGGCTTACCATCTGGCCCCAGTGCTGCAATGATACCGCGAGACCCACGCTCACCGGCT
CCAGATTTATCAGCAATAAACCAGCCAGCCGGAAGGGCCGAGCGCAGAAGTGGTCCTGCAACTTTATCCG
CCTCCATCCAGTCTATTAATTGTTGCCGGGAAGCTAGAGTAAGTAGTTCGCCAGTTAATAGTTTGCGCAA
CGTTGTTGCCATTGCTACAGGCATCGTGGTGTCACGCTCGTCGTTTGGTATGGCTTCATTCAGCTCCGGT
TCCCAACGATCAAGGCGAGTTACATGATCCCCCATGTTGTGCAAAAAAGCGGTTAGCTCCTTCGGTCCTC
CGATCGTTGTCAGAAGTAAGTTGGCCGCAGTGTTATCACTCATGGTTATGGCAGCACTGCATAATTCTCT
TACTGTCATGCCATCCGTAAGATGCTTTTCTGTGACTGGTGAGTACTCAACCAAGTCATTCTGAGAATAG
TGTATGCGGCGACCGAGTTGCTCTTGCCCGGCGTCAATACGGGATAATACCGCGCCACATAGCAGAACTT
TAAAAGTGCTCATCATTGGAAAACGTTCTTCGGGGCGAAAACTCTCAAGGATCTTACCGCTGTTGAGATC
CAGTTCGATGTAACCCACTCGTGCACCCAACTGATCTTCAGCATCTTTTACTTTCACCAGCGTTTCTGGG
TGAGCAAAAACAGGAAGGCAAAATGCCGCAAAAAAGGGAATAAGGGCGACACGGAAATGTTGAATACTCA
TACTCTTCCTTTTTCAATATTATTGAAGCATTTATCAGGGTTATTGTCTCATGAGCGGATACATATTTGA
ATGTATTTAGAAAAATAAACAAATAGGGGTTCCGCGCACATTTC
Features (pLannotate 1.2.2; 13 found; start..end, strand, type, name):
     22..615     +  LTR            LTR: long terminal repeat from Moloney murine leukemia virus
    746..1044    +  misc_feature   MMLV Ψ (fragment): packaging signal of Moloney murine leukemia virus (MMLV)
   1103..1519    +  CDS            gag (truncated): truncated Moloney murine leukemia virus (MMLV) gag gene lacking the start codon
   1529..1907    +  misc_feature   pol region: Moloney murine leukemia virus (MMLV) pol region containing the splice acceptor site
   1974..2459    +  CDS            Thy1: THY1_MOUSE - Also known as Thy-1. Experimental evidence at protein level: Swiss-Prot protein existence level 1. May play a role in cell-cell or cell-ligand interactions during synaptogenesis and other events in the brain. From Mus musculus (Mouse).
   2498..2591    +  ncRNA          5' miR-30a: sequence upstream of the 71-nt precursor of the human miR-30a microRNA (Zeng et al., 2002) miRNA
   2718..2830    +  ncRNA          3' miR-30a: sequence downstream of the 71-nt precursor of the human miR-30a microRNA (Zeng et al., 2002) miRNA
   2889..2987    +  CDS            env (fragment): murine leukemia virus gPr80 envelope polyprotein precursor; env; proteolytically cleaved into gp70SU and p15TM subunits
   3029..3618    +  LTR            LTR: long terminal repeat from Moloney murine leukemia virus
   3684..3736    -  CDS            lacI (fragment): lac repressor; lacI; The lac repressor binds to the lac operator to inhibit transcription in E. coli. This inhibition can be relieved by adding lactose or isopropyl-β-D-thiogalactopyranoside (IPTG).
   3919..4507    -  rep_origin     ori: high-copy-number ColE1/pMB1/pBR322/pUC origin of replication
   4671..5531    -  CDS            AmpR: β-lactamase; bla; confers resistance to ampicillin, carbenicillin, and related antibiotics
   5532..5636    -  promoter       AmpR promoter: bla
