[The description below was written by a language model from this plasmid's Addgene catalogue record and pLannotate feature annotations shown in this document.]
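Description:
pMY-CD90.2-Cd247A_miR is a 5.6 kb gammaretroviral vector built on the pMY backbone, designed to combine RNAi knockdown with a surface marker in mouse cells. In bacteria it is maintained through a high-copy ColE1/pUC-type origin and selected with ampicillin via the β-lactamase gene and its native promoter. A short lacI fragment annotated near the origin appears to be a backbone remnant with no functional role.

The viral portion is flanked by two Moloney murine leukemia virus LTRs. Downstream of the 5′ LTR lie the MMLV Ψ packaging signal, a truncated gag lacking its start codon, and a pol region carrying the splice acceptor. These elements support encapsidation of the genomic RNA and efficient processing of the transcript without encoding viral proteins, so packaging functions must be provided in trans. The 5′ LTR serves as the promoter for the payload, which begins with the mouse Thy1 coding sequence (CD90.2, Thy1.2 allele). Directly after it sit human miR-30a 5′ and 3′ flanking sequences, bracketing an unannotated gap that presumably holds the short hairpin targeting murine Cd247 (the TCR zeta chain). Because marker and miR-30-embedded hairpin lie on the same LTR-driven transcript, CD90.2 surface expression reports which cells carry the knockdown cassette. A small env fragment precedes the 3′ LTR.

According to the record, the plasmid belongs to a retroviral toolbox for overexpression and genetic perturbation of primary lymphocytes. Here, CD90.2 would allow transduced cells to be identified or enriched by antibody staining while TCR zeta expression is silenced.
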