Addgene plasmid #163328: pMY-CD90.2-Cd247A_miR
Purpose: Retroviral vector for knockdown of murine CD247A (TCR zeta) and expression of a CD90.2 surface marker under control of the LTR promoter.
Depositing lab: Louis Ates & Teunis Geijtenbeek. Depositing organization: Academic Medical Center, University of Amsterdam. Publication: An optimized retroviral toolbox for overexpression and genetic perturbation of primary lymphocytes. van der Donk LEH, van der Spek J, van Duivenvoorde T, Ten Brink MS, Geijtenbeek TBH, Kuijl CP, van Heijst JWJ, Ates LS. Biol Open. 2022 Feb 15;11(2):bio059032. doi: 10.1242/bio.059032. Epub 2022 Mar 1. PubMed 35229875.
Backbone
  Vector backbone: pMY
  Vector type: Mammalian Expression, Retroviral, RNAi
Growth in bacteria
  Bacterial resistance: Ampicillin, 100 μg/mL
  Growth temperature: 37°C
  Growth strain: NEB Stable
  Copy number: High Copy
Gene/Insert
  Gene/Insert name: CD90.2 (alt name: Thy1b)
  gRNA/shRNA sequence: CCTCTTCATCTACGGAGTCAT
  Species: M. musculus (mouse)
  Entrez Gene: Thy1 (a.k.a. CD90, T25, Thy-1, Thy-1.2, Thy1.1, Thy1.2)
  Promoter: LTR
  Cloning method: Restriction Enzyme; 5′ cloning site Unknown (unknown if destroyed); 3′ cloning site Unknown (unknown if destroyed)
Terms and licenses: Academic/Nonprofit Terms; Industry Terms: Not Available to Industry
Depositor comments: Please visit https://www.biorxiv.org/content/10.1101/2021.01.08.425881v1 for bioRxiv preprint.
How to cite: pMY-CD90.2-Cd247A_miR was a gift from Louis Ates & Teunis Geijtenbeek (Addgene plasmid # 163328 ; http://n2t.net/addgene:163328 ; RRID:Addgene_163328)
